Addgene plasmid #166678: wtVP1 + VP2C-GFPdeg
Purpose: Yeast integrative plasmid for expressing wild-type Murine polyomavirus VP1 (GAL1 promoter) and destabilised GFP tagged with VP2C (GAL10 promoter). Contains uracil auxotrophic marker (K. lactis URA3).
Depositing lab: Claudia Vickers. Depositing organization: University of Queensland. Publication: Artificial Self-assembling Nanocompartment for Organizing Metabolic Pathways in Yeast. Cheah LC, Stark T, Adamson LSR, Abidin RS, Lau YH, Sainsbury F, Vickers CE. ACS Synth Biol. 2021 Dec 17;10(12):3251-3263. doi: 10.1021/acssynbio.1c00045. Epub 2021 Sep 30. PubMed 34591448.
Backbone
  Vector backbone: pILGFPB5A
  Vector type: Yeast Expression, Synthetic Biology
  Selectable markers: URA3
Growth in bacteria
  Bacterial resistance: Ampicillin, 100 μg/mL
  Growth temperature: 37°C
  Growth strain: DH5alpha
  Copy number: High Copy
Gene/Insert 1
  Gene/Insert name: VP2C-GFPdeg (alt name: VP2C-yEGFP-mODC(425-461))
  Species: M. musculus (mouse), S. cerevisiae (budding yeast), Synthetic; Murine polyomavirus
  Insert size (bp): 1038
  Promoter: GAL10
  Cloning method: Gibson Cloning
  Sequencing primers: 5′ GTGGTAATGCCATGTAATATGATTATTAAAC; 3′ GCATTGGCACGGTGCAACAC
Gene/Insert 2
  Gene/Insert name: Wild-type Murine polyomavirus VP1 (alt name: MPyV wtVP1)
  Species: S. cerevisiae (budding yeast), Synthetic; Murine polyomavirus
  Insert size (bp): 1155
  Promoter: GAL1
  Cloning method: Gibson Cloning
  Sequencing primers: 5′ ACTTCTTATTCAAATGTCATAAAAGTATCAAC; 3′ CCAGCCTGCTTTTCTGTAAC
Terms and licenses: Academic/Nonprofit Terms; Industry Terms: Not Available to Industry
Depositor comments: Please visit https://www.biorxiv.org/content/10.1101/2021.01.30.428974v1 for BioRxiv preprint
How to cite: wtVP1 + VP2C-GFPdeg was a gift from Claudia Vickers (Addgene plasmid # 166678 ; http://n2t.net/addgene:166678 ; RRID:Addgene_166678)
