[The description below was written by a language model from this plasmid's Addgene catalogue record and pLannotate feature annotations shown in this document.]
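Description:
wtVP1 + VP2C-GFPdeg is a yeast integrative expression plasmid of about 7 kb built on the pILGFPB5A backbone. It is designed to co-express the two components of a virus-like-particle encapsulation system in Saccharomyces cerevisiae. In E. coli it is propagated through a high-copy ColE1/pUC-type origin with ampicillin selection (β-lactamase under its own promoter). The feature table shows no yeast replication origin, consistent with maintenance by chromosomal integration. Yeast transformants are selected by uracil prototrophy. The catalogue specifies a Kluyveromyces lactis URA3 marker, which the automated annotation labels by homology to the S. cerevisiae URA3 protein. A short S. cerevisiae URA3 fragment and a URA3 promoter fragment are also annotated; these may act as homology for targeting, but the record does not state the integration locus. Remnants of lac, lacZα, rop and bom sequences are backbone carry-over.

The payload is arranged around the divergent, Gal4-regulated GAL1,10 promoter, so both genes are galactose-inducible. In the GAL1 direction lies wild-type Murine polyomavirus VP1, the major capsid protein, which assembles as pentamers into icosahedral shells. In the opposite GAL10 direction is a fusion of a C-terminal VP2 fragment (VP2C), yeast-enhanced GFP (annotated as GFPmut3) and residues 425–461 of mouse ornithine decarboxylase, a degron that destabilises the reporter. VP2C serves as the tag linking the cargo to VP1. The associated work concerns self-assembling nanocompartments for organising metabolic pathways in yeast. The rapidly degraded GFP presumably reports on encapsulation, since cargo inside the shell could be shielded from turnover, although the record does not spell out this rationale.
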