Features (pLannotate 1.2.2; 18 found; start..end, strand, type, name):
      6..105     +  CDS            URA3 (fragment): orotidine-5'-phosphate decarboxylase, required for uracil biosynthesis; S. cerevisiae URA3; yeast auxotrophic marker, counterselectable with 5-fluoroorotic acid (5-FOA)
    259..275     -  protein_bind   lac operator: The lac repressor binds to the lac operator to inhibit transcription in E. coli. This inhibition can be relieved by adding lactose or isopropyl-β-D-thiogalactopyranoside (IPTG). lac repressor encoded by lacI
    283..313     -  promoter       lac promoter: promoter for the E. coli lac operon
    328..349     -  protein_bind   CAP binding site: CAP binding activates transcription in the presence of cAMP. E. coli catabolite activator protein
    362..454     -  CDS            lacI (fragment): lac repressor; lacI; The lac repressor binds to the lac operator to inhibit transcription in E. coli. This inhibition can be relieved by adding lactose or isopropyl-β-D-thiogalactopyranoside (IPTG).
    637..1225    -  rep_origin     ori: high-copy-number ColE1/pMB1/pBR322/pUC origin of replication
   1396..2256    -  CDS            AmpR: β-lactamase; bla; confers resistance to ampicillin, carbenicillin, and related antibiotics
   2257..2361    -  promoter       AmpR promoter: bla
   2456..2491    +  CDS            rop (fragment): Rop protein, which maintains plasmids at low copy number; rop
   2593..2692    +  misc_feature   bom (fragment): basis of mobility region from pBR322
   2698..2855    -  CDS            lacZα (fragment): LacZα fragment of β-galactosidase; lacZ fragment
   2862..3025    +  promoter       URA3 promoter (fragment): S. cerevisiae URA3
   3028..3813    +  CDS            URA3: PYRF_YEAST - Experimental evidence at protein level: Swiss-Prot protein existence level 1. From Saccharomyces cerevisiae (strain ATCC 204508 / S288c) (Baker's yeast).
   4107..4241    -  CDS            Odc1 (fragment): DCOR_MOUSE - Also known as Odc. Experimental evidence at protein level: Swiss-Prot protein existence level 1. Catalyzes the first and rate-limiting step of polyamine biosynthesis that converts ornithine into putrescine, which is the precursor for the polyamines, spermidine and spermine. Polyamines are essential for cell proliferation and are implicated in cellular processes, ranging from DNA replication to apoptosis. From Mus musculus (Mouse).
   4224..4934    -  CDS            GFPmut3: GFPmut3 is a basic (constitutively fluorescent) green fluorescent protein published in 1996, derived from Aequorea victoria. It is reported to be a very rapidly-maturing weak dimer.
   4989..5141    -  CDS            VP2_POVMA (fragment): Experimental evidence at protein level: Swiss-Prot protein existence level 1. [Isoform VP3]: structural protein that resides within the core of the capsid surrounded by 72 VP1 pentamers. Following virus endocytosis and trafficking to the endoplasmic reticulum, VP2 and VP3 form oligomers and integrate into the endoplasmic reticulum membrane. Heterooligomer VP2-VP3 may create a viroporin for transporting the viral genome across the endoplasmic reticulum membrane to the cytoplasm. Nuclear entry of the viral DNA involves the selective exposure and importin recognition of VP2 or Vp3 nuclear localiz
   5162..5815    +  promoter       GAL1,10 promoter: GAL1 and GAL10 genes of S. cerevisiae; divergent inducible promoter, regulated by Gal4
   5829..6980    +  CDS            VP1_POVMP: Experimental evidence at protein level: Swiss-Prot protein existence level 1. Forms an icosahedral capsid with a T=7 symmetry and a 40 nm diameter. The capsid is composed of 72 pentamers linked to each other by disulfide bonds and associated with VP2 or VP3 proteins. Interacts with terminal alpha(2,3)-linked sialic acids on the cell surface to provide virion attachment to target cell. This attachment induces virion internalization predominantly through caveolin-mediated endocytosis. Once attached, the virion is internalized by caveolin- mediated endocytosis and traffics to the endoplasmic reti
>Addgene plasmid #166678 | wtVP1 + VP2C-GFPdeg | addgene full sequence | sequence record 329833 | Addgene NGS Result
CTAGTAGGACTATTTGCAAAGGGAAGGGATGCTAAGGTAGAGGGTGAACGTTACAGAAAAGCAGGCTGGG
AAGCATATTTGAGAAGATGCGGCCAGCAAAACTAAAAAACTGTATTATAAGTAAATGCATGTATACTAAA
CTCACAAATTAGAGCTTCAATTTAATTATATCAGTTATTACCCGGGAATCTCGGTCGTAATGATTTAAAT
GCATGCAAGCTTGGCGTAATCATGGTCATAGCTGTTTCCTGTGTGAAATTGTTATCCGCTCACAATTCCA
CACAACATACGAGCCGGAAGCATAAAGTGTAAAGCCTGGGGTGCCTAATGAGTGAGCTAACTCACATTAA
TTGCGTTGCGCTCACTGCCCGCTTTCCAGTCGGGAAACCTGTCGTGCCAGCTGCATTAATGAATCGGCCA
ACGCGCGGGGAGAGGCGGTTTGCGTATTGGGCGCTCTTCCGCTTCCTCGCTCACTGACTCGCTGCGCTCG
GTCGTTCGGCTGCGGCGAGCGGTATCAGCTCACTCAAAGGCGGTAATACGGTTATCCACAGAATCAGGGG
ATAACGCAGGAAAGAACATGTGAGCAAAAGGCCAGCAAAAGGCCAGGAACCGTAAAAAGGCCGCGTTGCT
GGCGTTTTTCCATAGGCTCCGCCCCCCTGACGAGCATCACAAAAATCGACGCTCAAGTCAGAGGTGGCGA
AACCCGACAGGACTATAAAGATACCAGGCGTTTCCCCCTGGAAGCTCCCTCGTGCGCTCTCCTGTTCCGA
CCCTGCCGCTTACCGGATACCTGTCCGCCTTTCTCCCTTCGGGAAGCGTGGCGCTTTCTCATAGCTCACG
CTGTAGGTATCTCAGTTCGGTGTAGGTCGTTCGCTCCAAGCTGGGCTGTGTGCACGAACCCCCCGTTCAG
CCCGACCGCTGCGCCTTATCCGGTAACTATCGTCTTGAGTCCAACCCGGTAAGACACGACTTATCGCCAC
TGGCAGCAGCCACTGGTAACAGGATTAGCAGAGCGAGGTATGTAGGCGGTGCTACAGAGTTCTTGAAGTG
GTGGCCTAACTACGGCTACACTAGAAGAACAGTATTTGGTATCTGCGCTCTGCTGAAGCCAGTTACCTTC
GGAAAAAGAGTTGGTAGCTCTTGATCCGGCAAACAAACCACCGCTGGTAGCGGTGGTTTTTTTGTTTGCA
AGCAGCAGATTACGCGCAGAAAAAAAGGATCTCAAGAAGATCCTTTGATCTTTTCTACGGGGTCTGACGC
TCAGTGGAACGAAAACTCACGTTAAGGGATTTTGGTCATGAGATTATCAAAAAGGATCTTCACCTAGATC
CTTTTAAATTAAAAATGAAGTTTTAAATCAATCTAAAGTATATATGAGTAAACTTGGTCTGACAGTTACC
AATGCTTAATCAGTGAGGCACCTATCTCAGCGATCTGTCTATTTCGTTCATCCATAGTTGCCTGACTCCC
CGTCGTGTAGATAACTACGATACGGGAGGGCTTACCATCTGGCCCCAGTGCTGCAATGATACCGCGAGAC
CCACGCTCACCGGCTCCAGATTTATCAGCAATAAACCAGCCAGCCGGAAGGGCCGAGCGCAGAAGTGGTC
CTGCAACTTTATCCGCCTCCATCCAGTCTATTAATTGTTGCCGGGAAGCTAGAGTAAGTAGTTCGCCAGT
TAATAGTTTGCGCAACGTTGTTGCCATTGCTACAGGCATCGTGGTGTCACGCTCGTCGTTTGGTATGGCT
TCATTCAGCTCCGGTTCCCAACGATCAAGGCGAGTTACATGATCCCCCATGTTGTGCAAAAAAGCGGTTA
GCTCCTTCGGTCCTCCGATCGTTGTCAGAAGTAAGTTGGCCGCAGTGTTATCACTCATGGTTATGGCAGC
ACTGCATAATTCTCTTACTGTCATGCCATCCGTAAGATGCTTTTCTGTGACTGGTGAGTACTCAACCAAG
TCATTCTGAGAATAGTGTATGCGGCGACCGAGTTGCTCTTGCCCGGCGTCAATACGGGATAATACCGCGC
CACATAGCAGAACTTTAAAAGTGCTCATCATTGGAAAACGTTCTTCGGGGCGAAAACTCTCAAGGATCTT
ACCGCTGTTGAGATCCAGTTCGATGTAACCCACTCGTGCACCCAACTGATCTTCAGCATCTTTTACTTTC
ACCAGCGTTTCTGGGTGAGCAAAAACAGGAAGGCAAAATGCCGCAAAAAAGGGAATAAGGGCGACACGGA
AATGTTGAATACTCATACTCTTCCTTTTTCAATATTATTGAAGCATTTATCAGGGTTATTGTCTCATGAG
CGGATACATATTTGAATGTATTTAGAAAAATAAACAAATAGGGGTTCCGCGCACATTTCCCCGAAAAGTG
CCACCTGACGTCTAAGAAACCATTATTATCATGACATTAACCTATAAAAATAGGCGTATCACGAGGCCCT
TTCGTCTCGCGCGTTTCGGTGATGACGGTGAAAACCTCTGACACATGCAGCTCCCGGAGACGGTCACAGC
TTGTCTGTAAGCGGATGCCGGGAGCAGACAAGCCCGTCAGGGCGCGTCAGCGGGTGTTGGCGGGTGTCGG
GGCTGGCTTAACTATGCGGCATCAGAGCAGATTGTACTGAGAGTGCACCATATGCGGTGTGAAATACCGC
ACAGATGCGTAAGGAGAAAATACCGCATCAGGCGCCATTCGCCATTCAGGCTGCGCAACTGTTGGGAAGG
GCGATCGGTGCGGGCCTCTTCGCTATTACGCCAGCTGGCGAAAGGGGGATGTGCTGCAAGGCGATTAAGT
TGGGTAACGCCAGGGTTTTCCCAGTCACGACGTTGTAAAACGACGGCCAGTGAATTCATTTAAATTTTTT
TGATTCGGTAATCTCCGAACAGAAGGAAGAACGAAGGAAGGAGCACAGACTTAGATTGGTATATATACGC
ATATGTAGTGTTGAAGAAACATGAAATTGCCCAGTATTCTTAACCCAACTGCACAGAACAAAAACCTGCA
GGAAACGAAGATAAAACATGTCCACAAAATCATATACCAGTAGAGCTGAGACTCATGCAAGTCCGGTTGC
ATCGAAACTTTTACGTTTAATGGATGAAAAGAAGACCAATTTGTGTGCTTCTCTTGACGTTCGTTCGACT
GATGAGCTATTGAAACTTGTTGAAACGTTGGGTCCATACATTTGCCTTTTGAAAACACACGTTGATATCT
TGGATGATTTCAGTTATGAGGGTACTGTCGTTCCATTGAAAGCATTGGCAGAGAAATACAAGTTCTTGAT
ATTTGAGGACAGAAAATTCGCCGATATCGGTAACACAGTCAAATTACAATATACATCGGGCGTTTACCGT
ATCGCAGAATGGTCTGATATCACCAACGCCCACGGGGTTACTGGTGCTGGTATTGTTGCTGGCTTGAAAC
AAGGTGCGCAAGAGGTCACCAAAGAACCAAGGGGATTATTGATGCTTGCTGAATTGTCTTCCAAGGGTTC
TCTAGCACACGGTGAATATACTAAGGGTACCGTTGATATTGCAAAGAGTGATAAAGATTTCGTTATTGGG
TTCATTGCTCAGAACGATATGGGAGGAAGAGAAGAAGGGTTTGATTGGCTAATCATGACCCCAGGTGTAG
GTTTAGACGACAAAGGCGATGCATTGGGTCAGCAGTACAGAACCGTCGACGAAGTTGTAAGTGGTGGATC
AGATATCATCATTGTTGGCAGAGGACTTTTCGCCAAGGGTAGAGATCCTAAGGTTGAAGGTGAAAGATAC
AGAAATGCTGGATGGGAAGCGTACCAAAAGAGAATCAGCGCTCCCCATTAATTATACAGGAAACTTAATA
GAACAAATCACATATTTAATCTAATAGCCACCTGCATTGGCACGGTGCAACACTACTTCAACTTCATCTT
ACAAAAAGATCACGTGATCTGTTGTATTGGGATCTCTAGAGTAACAATATCATGAGACCTTTTATAGAAG
TGGCGCCAAAACTAAATGTATTTGAAAATACAAAAAACGCACAGGTTTCTTTATATATGTATATATATAT
ATATATATATAAAACTGTACATATACTGTTTAAATTAATCTATTTAAACATTAATTCTTGCAGATGCACA
AGCAGCTGGATGCCTATCCATACCTGATTCTTGTGCACATGACATTGGCAAAGTTCCATCATCTTGCTCT
TCAACTTCAGGAGGAAAAGATCTTTTGTACAATTCATCCATACCATGGGTAATACCAGCAGCAGTAACAA
ATTCTAACAAGACCATGTGGTCTCTCTTTTCGTTTGGATCTTTGGATAAGGCAGATTGAGTGGATAAGTA
ATGGTTGTCTGGTAACAAGACTGGACCATCACCAATTGGAGTATTTTGTTGATAATGGTCAGCTAATTGA
ACAGAACCATCTTCAATGTTGTGTCTAATTTTGAAGTTAACTTTGATACCATTCTTTTGTTTGTCAGCCA
TGATGTAAACATTGTGAGAGTTATAGTTGTATTCCAATTTGTGACCTAAAATGTTACCATCTTCTTTAAA
ATCAATACCTTTTAATTCGATTCTATTAACTAAGGTATCACCTTCAAACTTGACTTCAGCTCTGGTCTTG
TAGTTACCGTCATCTTTGAAAAAAATAGTTCTTTCTTGAACATAACCTTCTGGCATGGCAGACTTGAAAA
AGTCATGTTGTTTCATATGATCTGGGTATCTCGCAAAACATTGAACACCATAACCGAAAGTAGTGACTAA
GGTTGGCCATGGAACTGGCAATTTACCAGTAGTACAAATAAATTTTAAGGTCAATTTACCGTAAGTAGCA
TCACCTTCACCTTCACCGGAGACAGAAAATTTGTGACCATTAACATCACCATCTAATTCAACCAAAATTG
GGACAACACCAGTGAATAATTCTTCACCTTTAGAGGATCCCATAGAACCGCCGCCACCGGAGCCACCGCC
ACCAGAACCACCACCACCTGGAGTGATGTCACCATACAAACCCAAAATCAATGGCAACATCCAATCTGGA
GTAACTCTTTGATGAGAAACAACTTGAGCTTGATAAAATTTAATAACTTCACCAGATTCATCTTGAATAT
GAGCAGCTGGAGTTGGACCACCATTACCCATTTTATCGATTTATATTGAATTTTCAAAAATTCTTACTTT
TTTTTTTGGATGGACGCAAAGAAGTTTAATAATCATATTACATGGCAATACCACCATATACATATCCATA
TCTAATCTTACTTATATGTTGTGGAAATGTAAAGAGCCCCATTATCTTAGCCTAAAAAAACCTTCTCTTT
GGAACTTTCAGTAATACGCTTAACTGCTCATTGCTATATTGAAGTACGGATTAGAAGCCGCCGAGCGGGC
GACAGCCCTCCGACGGAAGACTCTCCTCCGTGCGTCCTGGTCTTCACCGGTCGCGTTCCTGAAACGCAGA
TGTGCCTCGCGCCGCACTGCTCCGAACAATAAAGATTCTACAATACTAGCTTTTATGGTTATGAAGAGGA
AAAATTGGCAGTAACCTGGCCCCACAAACCTTCAAATCAACGAATCAAATTAACAACCATAGGATAATAA
TGCGATTAGTTTTTTAGCCTTATTTCTGGGGTAATTAATCAGCGAAGCGATGATTTTTGATCTATTAACA
GATATATAAATGCAAAAGCTGCATAACCACTTTAACTAATACTTTCAACATTTTCGGTTTGTATTACTTC
TTATTCAAATGTCATAAAAGTATCAACAAAAAATTGTTAATATACCTCTATACTTTAACGTCAAGGAGAA
AAAACTATAGCTAGCAAAATGGCTCCAAAGAGAAAGTCAGGTGTAAGTAAATGCGAAACCAAATGCACAA
AGGCTTGCCCTAGACCAGCTCCAGTTCCTAAGTTATTGATTAAAGGTGGTATGGAAGTTTTGGATTTGGT
TACAGGTCCAGATTCTGTTACTGAAATCGAAGCATTTTTGAACCCAAGAATGGGTCAACCACCAACACCA
GAATCTTTAACTGAAGGTGGTCAATATTACGGTTGGTCAAGAGGTATTAATTTGGCTACATCTGATACTG
AAGATTCACCAGGTAATAATACATTACCAACTTGGTCTATGGCAAAATTGCAATTACCAATGTTGAACGA
AGATTTGACTTGTGATACTTTGCAAATGTGGGAAGCAGTTTCAGTTAAAACAGAAGTTGTTGGTTCTGGT
TCTTTGTTGGATGTTCATGGTTTTAATAAGCCAACAGATACTGTTAACACAAAGGGTATTTCTACTCCAG
TTGAAGGTTCACAATATCATGTTTTTGCTGTTGGTGGTGAACCATTGGATTTGCAAGGTTTAGTTACAGA
TGCAAGAACTAAGTACAAGGAAGAAGGTGTTGTTACTATTAAAACAATCACTAAGAAAGATATGGTTAAT
AAGGATCAAGTTTTGAACCCAATTTCAAAGGCTAAATTGGATAAGGATGGCATGTACCCAGTTGAAATTT
GGCATCCAGATCCAGCTAAAAATGAAAACACAAGATACTTCGGTAATTACACTGGTGGTACTACAACTCC
ACCAGTTTTGCAATTCACTAACACTTTGACAACTGTTTTGTTAGATGAAAATGGTGTTGGTCCATTATGT
AAAGGTGAAGGTTTGTACTTATCTTGCGTTGATATTATGGGTTGGAGAGTTACAAGAAACTACGATGTTC
ATCATTGGAGAGGTTTGCCAAGATACTTCAAGATTACTTTAAGAAAAAGATGGGTTAAAAATCCATACCC
AATGGCTTCTTTGATTTCTTCTTTGTTTAATAATATGTTACCACAAGTTCAAGGTCAACCAATGGAAGGT
GAAAACACACAAGTTGAAGAAGTTAGAGTTTACGATGGTACTGAACCAGTTCCAGGTGACCCTGACATGA
CAAGATATGTAGATAGATTCGGTAAAACTAAAACTGTATTCCCTGGTAATTAAGCGGCCGCA
